Addgene plasmid #22428: pGL2 enhancer- F2 LUC
Depositing lab: William Sessa. Depositing organization: Yale University. Publication: Functional analysis of the human endothelial nitric oxide synthase promoter. Sp1 and GATA factors are necessary for basal transcription in endothelial cells. Zhang R, Min W, Sessa WC. J Biol Chem. 1995 Jun 23. 270(25):15320-6. 10.1074/jbc.270.25.15320 PubMed 7541039.
Backbone
  Vector backbone: pGL2 Enhancer
  Backbone size w/o insert (bp): 5854
  Vector type: Mammalian Expression, Luciferase
Growth in bacteria
  Bacterial resistance: Ampicillin, 100 μg/mL
  Growth temperature: 37°C
  Growth strain: DH5alpha
  Copy number: Unknown
Gene/Insert
  Gene/Insert name: F2
  Species: H. sapiens (human)
  Insert size (bp): 1211
  GenBank ID: AF387340
  Entrez Gene: LOC110973015
  Tag / fusion protein: luciferase reporter gene (C terminal on backbone)
  Cloning method: Restriction Enzyme; 5′ cloning site KpnI (not destroyed); 3′ cloning site XhoI (not destroyed)
  Sequencing primers: 5′ see article
Terms and licenses: Academic/Nonprofit Terms; Industry Terms: Not Available to Industry
How to cite: pGL2 enhancer- F2 LUC was a gift from William Sessa (Addgene plasmid # 22428 ; http://n2t.net/addgene:22428 ; RRID:Addgene_22428)
