[The description below was written by a language model from this plasmid's Addgene catalogue record.]
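Description:
pGL2 enhancer- F2 LUC is a mammalian luciferase reporter plasmid built on the pGL2 Enhancer backbone (5854 bp without insert). It is propagated in E. coli under ampicillin selection; the copy number is recorded as unknown, and the bacterial origin of replication is not listed. As a general property of this vector family, pGL2 Enhancer carries a firefly luciferase coding sequence with no eukaryotic promoter of its own, plus an SV40 enhancer element. Reporter output therefore depends on promoter activity supplied by whatever fragment is cloned upstream of the luciferase gene.

The insert, named F2, is a 1211 bp human genomic fragment placed between the KpnI and XhoI sites, both of which are preserved, so that it sits upstream of the backbone luciferase gene. The record calls luciferase a C-terminal fusion, but the arrangement is better understood as a promoter-reporter junction than a protein fusion. The associated publication is a functional analysis of the human endothelial nitric oxide synthase (eNOS) promoter, which found that Sp1 and GATA factors are needed for basal transcription in endothelial cells. F2 is therefore most plausibly one of the eNOS 5′-flanking promoter fragments tested in that work. The record does not give the fragment's exact boundaries relative to the transcription start site, nor say which regulatory elements it retains.

The construct is suited to transient transfection of mammalian cells, with luciferase activity as a readout of transcription driven by the fragment, for example when comparing promoter deletion fragments. No feature table accompanies the record, and no mammalian selection marker is stated.
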