>Addgene plasmid #22428 | pGL2 enhancer- F2 LUC | addgene partial sequence | sequence record 28434 | 22428 with eNOSprom-R2 5'-CCCACCCTGTCATTCAGTG
TCAGCAGAGAGACTAGGGCTGAGGCAGGGTCAGCCGGCCAGGGAAGAGCTTGATGCCCTGGTGGGAGCAT
GGGGGACTAGGGAAACTACAGTTCCCAGAATGCAGGTGGGGTACACCAGCACTCTCCAGGCACTTCAGGC
CAGAGTGCATGCTGGGGTTTGTAGTTCTGTGCCATCTGAGGGGCTGGAGAAAGGCCACTAGCTGGGCATC
TGGTCCACAGGGGTCGAAGCCTCGTGATTTCGAGACCTCAGAGACTGAGAGAAAGTTTAAGAAAGAAACG
GAAGCTGAGAGACTGGGAGAGGCAGAGACTAGGAGCAGCAGACAGACAGACAAACAAACAAGAGGATTTG
TGTTGGCCAGACTCCTCTGAAAAGCAGTGGAGGATAAGGTTGGGGTGGGCCTGGGTGGGGGGCCGGCAGG
CGGAAGGAACGGGCTGTGGTACCTCCCGGGTTATGTTAGCTCAGTTACAGTACCATAAGATACATTGATG
AGTTTGGACAAACCACAACTAGAATGCAGTGAAAAAAATGCTTTATTTGTGAAATTTGTGATGCTATTGC
TTTATTTGTAACCATTATAAGCTGCAATAAACAAGTTAACAACAACAATTGCATTCATTTTATGTTTCAG
GTTCAGGGGGAGGTGTGGGAGGTTTTTTAAAGCAAGTAAAACCTCCACGTACCTTAATATTACTTACTTA
TCATGGTAGCTTGGGCTGGCGTAATAGCGAAGAGGCCCGCACCGATCGCCCTTCCCAACAGTTGCGCAGC
CTGAATGGCGAATGGCAAATTGTAAGCGTTAATATTTTGTTAAAATTCGCGTTAAATTTTTGTTAAATCA
GCTCATTTTTTAACC
