>Addgene plasmid #22428 | pGL2 enhancer- F2 LUC | addgene partial sequence | sequence record 28435 | 22428 with eNOSprom-F 5'-gggaggtgaaggagagaacc
GGTCACTGAGAGTGTGGGCTGCCATCCCCTGCTACAGAAACGGTGCTCACCTTCTGCCCAACCCTCCAGG
GAAAGGCACACAGGGGTGAGGCCGAAGGCCCTTCCGTCTGGTGCCACATCACAGAAGGACCTTTATGACC
CCCTGGTGGCTCTACCCTGCCACTCCCCAATGCCCCAGCCCCCATGCTGCAGCCCCAGGGCTCTGCTGGA
CACCTGGGCTCCCACTTATCAGCCTCAGTCCTCACAGCGGAACCCAGGCGTCCGGCCCCCCACCCTTCAG
GCCAGCGGGCGTGGAGCTGAGGCTTTAGAGCCTCCCAGCCGGGCTTGTTCCTGTCCCATTGTGTATGGGA
TAGGGGCGGGGCGAGGGCCAGCACTGGAGAGCCCCCTCCCACTGCCCCCTCCTCTCGGTCCCCTCCCTCT
TCCTAAGGAAAAGGCCAGGGCTCTGCTGGAGCAGGCAGCAGAGTGGACGCACAGTAACATCTCGAGATCT
AAGTAAGCTTGGCATTCCGGTACTGTTGGTAAAATGGAAGACGCCAAAAACATAAAGAAAGGCCCGGCGC
CATTCTATCCTCTAGAGGATGGAACCGCTGGAGAGCAACTGCATAAGGCTATGAAGAGATACGCCCTGGT
TCCTGGAACAATTGCTTTTACAGATGCACATATCGAGGTGAACATCACGTACGCGGAATACTTCC
