>Addgene plasmid #22428 | pGL2 enhancer- F2 LUC | addgene partial sequence | sequence record 28436 | 22428 with LucNRev
ATGGCGCCGGGCCTTTCTTTATGTTTTTGGCGTCTTCCATTTTACCAACAGTACCGGAATGCCAAGCTTA
CTTAGATCTCGAGATGTTACTGTGCGTCCACTCTGCTGCCTGCTCCAGCAGAGCCCTGGCCTTTTCCTTA
GGAAGAGGGAGGGGACCGAGAGGAGGGGGCAGTGGGAGGGGGCTCTCCAGTGCTGGCCCTCGCCCCGCCC
CTATCCCATACACAATGGGACAGGAACAAGCCCGGCTGGGAGGCTCTAAAGCCTCAGCTCCACGCCCGCT
GGCCTGAAGGGTGGGGGGCCGGACGCCTGGGTTCCGCTGTGAGGACTGAGGCTGATAAGTGGGAGCCCAG
GTGTCCAGCAGAGCCCTGGGGCTGCAGCATGGGGGCTGGGGCATTGGGGAGTGGCAGGGTAGAGCCACCA
GGGGGTCATAAAGGTCCTTCTGTGATGTGGCACCAGACGGAAGGGCCTTCGGCCTCACCCCTGTGTGCCT
TTCCCTGGAGGGTTGGGCAGAAGGTGAGCACCGTTTCTGTAGCAGGGGATGGCAGCCCACACTCTCAGTG
ACCACAGGGACCTCTAGGGTCATGCAGGTTCTCTCCTTCACCTCCCCCCATACATACAAGAACTCCTGGA
TCCCCACCCTTGAGTCCTTTTGGGTTCTTGGGGATAGAGGCCCAGCAAGGATGTAGTGACTTTTTGTCCT
TGAGTCTGACATTAGGGGTATCCCTTCCCCTCCCAGCCCCAANTTNGGNGGAA
